>Addgene plasmid #26514 | pJC108.1-npp-2 | depositor partial sequence | sequence record 12543 | Author sequence
TTTTTTTTTTTTTTTTTGAAAGGAATAATTGTATATTCATTTAAAATTACAAAAAGTATTGTTAATATTC
ATCTTGGAAAATACTTTGCTTGCTGTTAAGTAGTTGTCGTTTGCCTATCAGTCCACGCCTTTTCCCAATC
AAGCCTCGTCTTTTCCCAATTAGACCACGCCTCTTTCCGATTAATCCTCGTCGTTTTCCAATCAAACCTC
TTCGTTTCCCAATTAGCCCTCGTCGTTTCCCAATCAAACCTCTTCGTTTATCCCGGCTGATTTCTAATTT
GCTTTCGCATATCTTGTAAAGAACGCTGCTGAGGCAGCACTCGGTGCTATCCATGAGGCCCCCAGCCTCG
CATATCTCGCAAATATCGCAATCTGAATCGGAATCTGTCCAAACGGTTGTGACGAATAGCAAAAGTAGAA
ACTGAAATATCATTCTGACGGCTGCTTTTGAGTCTCCCAACACAATGGAATTCGATATCAAGCTTATCGA
TACCGTCGACCTCGAGAAGGTCACTT
