>Addgene plasmid #26514 | pJC108.1-npp-2 | addgene partial sequence | sequence record 32717 | 26514 with T3
CGGGAAGCTGGAGCTCACCGCGGTGGCGGCCGCTCGCATTTTTTTTTTTTTTTTTGAAAGGAATAATTGT
ATATTCATTTAAAATTACAAAAAGTATTGTTAATATTCATCTTGGAAAATACTTTGCTTGCTGTTAAGTA
GTTGTCGTTTGCCTATCAGTCCACGCCTTTTCCCAATCAAGCCTCGTCTTTTCCCAATTAGACCACGCCT
CTTTCCGATTAATCCTCGTCGTTTTCCAATCAAACCTCTTCGTTTCCCAATTAGCCCTCGTCGTTTCCCA
ATCAAACCTCTTCGTTTATCCCGGCTGATTTCTAATTTGCTTTCGCATATCTTGTAAAGAACGCTGCTGA
GGCAGCACTCGGTGCTATCCATGAGGCCCCCAGCCTCGCATATCTCGCAAATATCGCAATCTGAATCGGA
ATCTGTCCAAACGGTTGTGACGAATAGCAAAAGTAGAAACTGAAATATCATTCTGACGGCTGCTTTTGAG
TCTCCCAACACAATGGAATTCGATATCAAGCTTATCGATACCGTCGACCTCGAGAAGGTCACTTCTATAG
TGTCACCTAAATCTCCCTATAGTGAGGCG
