>Addgene plasmid #26514 | pJC108.1-npp-2 | addgene partial sequence | sequence record 32718 | 26514 with SP6
GCTTGATATCGAATTCCATTGTGTTGGGAGACTCAAAAGCAGCCGTCAGAATGATATTTCAGTTTCTACT
TTTGCTATTCGTCACAACCGTTTGGACAGATTCCGATTCAGATTGCGATATTTGCGAGATATGCGAGGCT
GGGGGCCTCATGGATAGCACCGAGTGCTGCCTCAGCAGCGTTCTTTACAAGATATGCGAAAGCAAATTAG
AAATCAGCCGGGATAAACGAAGAGGTTTGATTGGGAAACGACGAGGGCTAATTGGGAAACGAAGAGGTTT
GATTGGAAAACGACGAGGATTAATCGGAAAGAGGCGTGGTCTAATTGGGAAAAGACGAGGCTTGATTGGG
AAAAGGCGTGGACTGATAGGCAAACGACAACTACTTAACAGCAAGCAAAGTATTTTCCAAGATGAATATT
AACAATACTTTTTGTAATTTTAAATGAATATACAATTATTCCTTTCAAAAAAAAAAAAAAAAATGCGAGC
GGCCGCCACCGCGGTGGAGCTCCAGCTTTTGTTCCAAGGTCTCCCTTTAGTGAGGGTTAATTCTCCCTTA
TAGTGAGTCGTATTAGGATCCGGCGCGCCTAGCATAACCCCTTGGGGCCTCTAAACGGGTCTTGAGGGGT
TTTTTGACGCGTCGATTTCGGCCTATTGGTTAAAAAATGAGCTGATTTAACAAAAATTTAACGCGAATTT
TAACAAAATTCAGGGCGCAAGGGCTGCTAAAGGAAGCGGAACACGTAGAAAGCCAGTCCGCAGAAACGGT
GCTGACCCCGGATGAATGTCAGCTACTGGGCTATCTGGACAAGGGAAAACGCAAGCGCAAAGAGAAAGC
