[The description below was written by a language model from this plasmid's Addgene catalogue record.]
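Description:
pJC108.1-npp-2 is a bacterial plasmid classed as an RNAi vector, built on the pJC53.2 backbone (about 3.2 kb without insert) and carrying a 516 bp fragment of npp-2 from the planarian Schmidtea mediterranea. It is maintained as a high-copy plasmid in standard E. coli cloning strains and is selected with both ampicillin and kanamycin, so the backbone carries two resistance markers. The record does not name the origin of replication, and no feature table is provided, so the exact arrangement of backbone elements cannot be confirmed from the information given.

The npp-2 fragment was derived in part from an EST clone originally held in pBluescript and was inserted at Eam1105I sites on both sides, which were destroyed during cloning. Eam1105I cuts can leave single-base 3′ overhangs, so this is consistent with T/A-style capture of a PCR product, although the record does not say so explicitly. The listed sequencing primers, T3 on the 5′ side and SP6 on the 3′ side, indicate that phage promoter sequences flank the insert. Such flanking promoters are typically used for in vitro transcription of sense or antisense RNA, but the promoters that actually drive double-stranded RNA production are not stated.

Given the vector type and the associated study of peptide hormones in planarian germline development, the plasmid is most plausibly used as a template for npp-2 RNA for knockdown experiments. It could probably also supply riboprobes for examining npp-2 expression in planarian tissue. The insert orientation is not recorded.
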