Addgene plasmid #26514: pJC108.1-npp-2
Depositing lab: Phillip Newmark. Depositing organization: University of Illinois at Urbana-Champaign. Publication: Genome-wide analyses reveal a role for peptide hormones in planarian germline development. Collins JJ, Hou X, Romanova EV, Lambrus BG, Miller CM, Saberi A, Sweedler JV, Newmark PA. PLoS Biol. 2010 . 8(10):e1000509. 10.1371/journal.pbio.1000509 PubMed 20967238.
Backbone
  Vector backbone: pJC53.2
  Backbone size w/o insert (bp): 3240
  Vector type: RNAi
Growth in bacteria
  Bacterial resistance: Ampicillin and Kanamycin, 100 & 50 μg/mL
  Growth temperature: 37°C
  Growth strain: DH5alpha
  Copy number: High Copy
Gene/Insert
  Gene/Insert name: npp-2
  Species: S. mediterranea (planarian)
  Insert size (bp): 516
  GenBank ID: BK007035
  Cloning method: Restriction Enzyme; 5′ cloning site Eam1105I (destroyed during cloning); 3′ cloning site Eam1105I (destroyed during cloning)
  Sequencing primers: 5′ T3; 3′ SP6
Resource information
  A portion of this plasmid was derived from a plasmid made by: EST clone PL05001B1G10 in pBluescript
Terms and licenses: Academic/Nonprofit Terms; Industry Terms: Not Available to Industry
How to cite: pJC108.1-npp-2 was a gift from Phillip Newmark (Addgene plasmid # 26514 ; http://n2t.net/addgene:26514 ; RRID:Addgene_26514)
